>Addgene plasmid #55544 | mTurquoise-Clathrin-15 | addgene full sequence | sequence record 263557 | Addgene NGS Result
AACCGTATTACCGCCATGCATTAGTTATTAATAGTAATCAATTACGGGGTCATTAGTTCATAGCCCATAT
ATGGAGTTCCGCGTTACATAACTTACGGTAAATGGCCCGCCTGGCTGACCGCCCAACGACCCCCGCCCAT
TGACGTCAATAATGACGTATGTTCCCATAGTAACGCCAATAGGGACTTTCCATTGACGTCAATGGGTGGA
GTATTTACGGTAAACTGCCCACTTGGCAGTACATCAAGTGTATCATATGCCAAGTACGCCCCCTATTGAC
GTCAATGACGGTAAATGGCCCGCCTGGCATTATGCCCAGTACATGACCTTATGGGACTTTCCTACTTGGC
AGTACATCTACGTATTAGTCATCGCTATTACCATGGTGATGCGGTTTTGGCAGTACATCAATGGGCGTGG
ATAGCGGTTTGACTCACGGGGATTTCCAAGTCTCCACCCCATTGACGTCAATGGGAGTTTGTTTTGGCAC
CAAAATCAACGGGACTTTCCAAAATGTCGTAACAACTCCGCCCCATTGACGCAAATGGGCGGTAGGCGTG
TACGGTGGGAGGTCTATATAAGCAGAGCTGGTTTAGTGAACCGTCAGATCCGCTAGCGCTACCGGTCGCC
ACCATGGTGAGCAAGGGCGAGGAGCTGTTCACCGGGGTGGTGCCCATCCTGGTCGAGCTGGACGGCGACG
TAAACGGCCACAAGTTCAGCGTGTCCGGCGAGGGCGAGGGCGATGCCACCTACGGCAAGCTGACCCTGAA
GTTCATCTGCACCACCGGCAAGCTGCCCGTGCCCTGGCCCACCCTCGTGACCACCCTGTCCTGGGGCGTG
CAGTGCTTCGCCCGCTACCCCGACCACATGAAGCAGCACGACTTCTTCAAGTCCGCCATGCCCGAAGGCT
ACGTCCAGGAGCGCACCATCTTCTTCAAGGACGACGGCAACTACAAGACCCGCGCCGAGGTGAAGTTCGA
GGGCGACACCCTGGTGAACCGCATCGAGCTGAAGGGCATCGACTTCAAGGAGGACGGCAACATCCTGGGG
CACAAGCTGGAGTACAACTACATCAGCGACAACGTCTATATCACCGCCGACAAGCAGAAGAACGGCATCA
AGGCCAACTTCAAGATCCGCCACAACATCGAGGACGGCGGCGTGCAGCTCGCCGACCACTACCAGCAGAA
CACCCCCATCGGCGACGGCCCCGTGCTGCTGCCCGACAACCACTACCTGAGCACCCAGTCCAAGCTGAGC
AAAGACCCCAACGAGAAGCGCGATCACATGGTCCTGCTGGAGTTCGTGACCGCCGCCGGGATCACTCTCG
GCATGGACGAGCTGTACAAGTCCGGACTCAGATCTCGAGCTCAAGCTTCGAATTCTGCAGTCGACATGGC
TGATGACTTTGGCTTCTTCTCGTCGTCGGAGAGTGGTGCCCCGGAGGCGGCGGAGGAGGACCCGGCGGCC
GCCTTCCTGGCCCAGCAGGAGAGCGAGATTGCAGGCATAGAGAACGACGAGGGCTTCGGGGCACCTGCCG
GCAGCCATGCGGCCCCCGCACAGCCGGGCCCCACGAGTGGGGCTGGTTCTGAGGACATGGGGACCACAGT
CAATGGAGATGTGTTTCAGGAGGCCAACGGTCCTGCTGATGGCTACGCAGCCATTGCCCAGGCTGACAGG
CTGACCCAGGAGCCTGAGAGCATCCGCAAGTGGCGAGAGGAGCAGAGGAAACGGCTGCAAGAGCTGGATG
CTGCATCTAAGGTCACGGAACAGGAATGGCGGGAGAAGGCCAAGAAGGACCTGGAGGAGTGGAACCAGCG
CCAGAGTGAACAAGTAGAGAAGAACAAGATCAACAACCGGGCATCCGAGGAGGCTTTCGTGAAGGAATCC
AAGGAGGAGACCCCAGGCACAGAGTGGGAGAAGGTGGCCCAGCTATGTGACTTCAACCCCAAGAGCAGCA
AGCAGTGCAAAGATGTGTCCCGCCTGCGCTCGGTGCTCATGTCCCTGAAGCAGACGCCACTGTCCCGCTA
GGGATCCACCGGATCTAGATAACTGATCATAATCAGCCATACCACATTTGTAGAGGTTTTACTTGCTTTA
AAAAACCTCCCACACCTCCCCCTGAACCTGAAACATAAAATGAATGCAATTGTTGTTGTTAACTTGTTTA
TTGCAGCTTATAATGGTTACAAATAAAGCAATAGCATCACAAATTTCACAAATAAAGCATTTTTTTCACT
GCATTCTAGTTGTGGTTTGTCCAAACTCATCAATGTATCTTAACGCGTAAATTGTAAGCGTTAATATTTT
GTTAAAATTCGCGTTAAATTTTTGTTAAATCAGCTCATTTTTTAACCAATAGGCCGAAATCGGCAAAATC
CCTTATAAATCAAAAGAATAGACCGAGATAGGGT
[37 nt withheld, positions 2415-2451]
AAAGAACGTGGACTCCAACGTCAAAGG
[49 nt withheld, positions 2479-2527]
T
[91 nt withheld, positions 2529-2619]
G
[124 nt withheld, positions 2621-2744]
CAGGTGGCACTTTTCGGGGAAATGTGCGCGGAACCCCTATTTGTTTATTTTTCTAAATACATTCAAATAT
GTATCCGCTCATGAGACAATAACCCTGATAAATGCTTCAATAATATTGAAAAAGGAAGAGTCCTGAGGCG
GAAAGAACCAGCTGTGGAATGTGTGTCAGTTAGGGTGTGGAAAGTCCCCAGGCTCCCCAGCAGGCAGAAG
TATGCAAAGCATGCATCTCAATTAGTCAGCAACCAGGTGTGGAAAGTCCCCAGGCTCCCCAGCAGGCAGA
AGTATGCAAAGCATGCATCTCAATTAGTCAGCAACCATAGTCCCGCCCCTAACTCCGCCCATCCCGCCCC
TAACTCCGCCCAGTTCCGCCCATTCTCCGCCCCATGGCTGACTAATTTTTTTTATTTATGCAGAGGCCGA
GGCCGCCTCGGCCTCTGAGCTATTCCAGAAGTAGTGAGGAGGCTTTTTTGGAGGCCTAGGCTTTTGCAAA
GATCGATCAAGAGACAGGATGAGGATCGTTTCGCATGATTGAACAAGATGGATTGCACGCAGGTTCTCCG
GCCGCTTGGGTGGAGAGGCTATTCGGCTATGACTGGGCACAACAGACAATCGGCTGCTCTGATGCCGCCG
TGTTCCGGCTGTCAGCGCAGGGGCGCCCGGTTCTTTTTGTCAAGACCGACCTGTCCGGTGCCCTGAATGA
ACTGCAAGACGAGGCAGCGCGGCTATCGTGGCTGGCCACGACGGGCGTTCCTTGCGCAGCTGTGCTCGAC
GTTGTCACTGAAGCGGGAAGGGACTGGCTGCTATTGGGCGAAGTGCCGGGGCAGGATCTCCTGTCATCTC
ACCTTGCTCCTGCCGAGAAAGTATCCATCATGGCTGATGCAATGCGGCGGCTGCATACGCTTGATCCGGC
TACCTGCCCATTCGACCACCAAGCGAAACATCGCATCGAGCGAGCACGTACTCGGATGGAAGCCGGTCTT
GTCGATCAGGATGATCTGGACGAAGAGCATCAGGGGCTCGCGCCAGCCGAACTGTTCGCCAGGCTCAAGG
CGAGCATGCCCGACGGCGAGGATCTCGTCGTGACCCATGGCGATGCCTGCTTGCCGAATATCATGGTGGA
AAATGGCCGCTTTTCTGGATTCATCGACTGTGGCCGGCTGGGTGTGGCGGACCGCTATCAGGACATAGCG
TTGGCTACCCGTGATATTGCTGAAGAGCTTGGCGGCGAATGGGCTGACCGCTTCCTCGTGCTTTACGGTA
TCGCCGCTCCCGATTCGCAGCGCATCGCCTTCTATCGCCTTCTTGACGAGTTCTTCTGAGCGGGACTCTG
GGGTTCGAAATGACCGACCAAGCGACGCCCAACCTGCCATCACGAGATTTCGATTCCACCGCCGCCTTCT
ATGAAAGGTTGGGCTTCGGAATCGTTTTCCGGGACGCCGGCTGGATGATCCTCCAGCGCGGGGATCTCAT
GCTGGAGTTCTTCGCCCACCCTAGGGGGAGGCTAACTGAAACACGGAAGGAGACAATACCGGAAGGAACC
CGCGCTATGACGGCAATAAAAAGACAGAATAAAACGCACGGTGTTGGGTCGTTTGTTCATAAACGCGGGG
TTCGGTCCCAGGGCTGGCACTCTGTCGATACCCCACCGAGACCCCATTGGGGCCAATACGCCCGCGTTTC
TTCCTTTTCCCCACCCCACCCCCCAAGTTCGGGTGAAGGCCCAGGGCTCGCAGCCAACGTCGGGGCGGCA
GGCCCTGCCATAGCCTCAGGTTACTCATATATACTTTAGATTGATTTAAAACTTCATTTTTAATTTAAAA
GGATCTAGGTGAAGATCCTTTTTGATAATCTCATGACCAAAATCCCTTAACGTGAGTTTTCGTTCCACTG
AGCGTCAGACCCCGTAGAAAAGATCAAAGGATCTTCTTGAGATCCTTTTTTTCTGCGCGTAATCTGCTGC
TTGCAAACAAAAAAACCACCGCTACCAGCGGTGGTTTGTTTGCCGGATCAAGAGCTACCAACTCTTTTTC
CGAAGGTAACTGGCTTCAGCAGAGCGCAGATACCAAATACTGTTCTTCTAGTGTAGCCGTAGTTAGGCCA
CCACTTCAAGAACTCTGTAGCACCGCCTACATACCTCGCTCTGCTAATCCTGTTACCAGTGGCTGCTGCC
AGTGGCGATAAGTCGTGTCTTACCGGGTTGGACTCAAGACGATAGTTACCGGATAAGGCGCAGCGGTCGG
GCTGAACGGGGGGTTCGTGCACACAGCCCAGCTTGGAGCGAACGACCTACACCGAACTGAGATACCTACA
GCGTGAGCTATGAGAAAGCGCCACGCTTCCCGAAGGGAGAAAGGCGGACAGGTATCCGGTAAGCGGCAGG
GTCGGAACAGGAGAGCGCACGAGGGAGCTTCCAGGGGGAAACGCCTGGTATCTTTATAGTCCTGTCGGGT
TTCGCCACCTCTGACTTGAGCGTCGATTTTTGTGATGCTCGTCAGGGGGGCGGAGCCTATGGAAAAACGC
CAGCAACGCGGCCTTTTTACGGTTCCTGGCCTTTTGCTGGCCTTTTGCTCACATGTTCTTTCCTGCGTTA
TCCCCTGATTCTGTGGAT
Features (pLannotate 1.2.2; 15 found; start..end, strand, type, name):
     82..385     +  enhancer       CMV enhancer: human cytomegalovirus immediate early enhancer
    386..589     +  promoter       CMV promoter: human cytomegalovirus (CMV) immediate early promoter
    634..1350    +  CDS            mTurquoise: mTurquoise is a basic (constitutively fluorescent) cyan fluorescent protein published in 2010, derived from Aequorea victoria. It has low acid sensitivity.
   1351..1395    +  misc_feature   MCS (fragment): multiple cloning site
   1396..2028    +  CDS            CLTB (fragment): CLCB_HUMAN - Experimental evidence at protein level: Swiss-Prot protein existence level 1. Clathrin is the major protein of the polyhedral coat of coated pits and vesicles. From Homo sapiens (Human).
   2054..2138    +  CDS            large T antigen (fragment): large T antigen from SV40 (simian virus 40)
   2161..2282    +  polyA_signal   SV40 poly(A) signal: SV40 polyadenylation signal
   2316..2744    -  rep_origin     f1 ori (sequence partly withheld): f1 bacteriophage origin of replication; arrow indicates direction of (+) strand synthesis
   2771..2875    +  promoter       AmpR promoter: bla
   2877..3234    +  promoter       SV40 promoter: SV40 enhancer and early promoter
   3269..4063    +  CDS            NeoR/KanR: aminoglycoside phosphotransferase from Tn5; aph(3')-II (or nptII); confers resistance to neomycin, kanamycin, and G418 (Geneticin®)
   4084..4236    +  CDS            ble (fragment): BLE_KLEPN - Experimental evidence at protein level: Swiss-Prot protein existence level 1. Binding protein with a strong affinity to the bleomycin family of antibiotics. Binds to CL990; an antimitotic-antibiotic compound. From Klebsiella pneumoniae.
   4295..4342    +  polyA_signal   HSV TK poly(A) signal: herpes simplex virus thymidine kinase polyadenylation signal (Cole and Stacy, 1985)
   4433..4449    -  polyA_signal   bGH poly(A) signal (fragment): bovine growth hormone polyadenylation signal
   4671..5259    +  rep_origin     ori: high-copy-number ColE1/pMB1/pBR322/pUC origin of replication
