[The description below was written by a language model from this plasmid's Addgene catalogue record and pLannotate feature annotations shown in this document.]
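Description:
mTurquoise-Clathrin-15 is a mammalian expression plasmid that produces human clathrin light chain B (CLTB) fused at its N terminus to the cyan fluorescent protein mTurquoise, giving a live-cell marker for clathrin-coated pits and vesicles. The sequenced record is 5,352 nt and has the layout of a C1-type fluorescent protein fusion vector. The human cytomegalovirus immediate early enhancer and promoter drive the mTurquoise coding sequence. This is followed by a 45 nt remnant of the multiple cloning site that lies directly between the two coding sequences and so would serve as a 15-residue linker, which may be what the "15" in the name refers to, though the record does not say so. The CLTB coding sequence comes next, and an SV40 polyadenylation signal terminates the transcript. The short large T antigen fragment annotated just upstream of that signal is most likely part of the SV40 terminator region rather than a functional element.

The plasmid is propagated in E. coli through a high-copy ColE1/pUC-type origin, and an f1 origin is also present. A single Tn5 aminoglycoside phosphotransferase gene (NeoR/KanR) provides selection in both hosts. It sits behind tandem bacterial (bla) and SV40 early promoters and ends with an HSV TK polyadenylation signal, so it confers kanamycin resistance in bacteria and G418 resistance in mammalian cells for deriving stable lines. The small ble and bGH poly(A) fragments flagged in the annotation appear to be partial matches with no evident role.

The construct is used for fluorescence imaging of clathrin-mediated endocytosis and vesicle trafficking. The fusion is excited at about 434 nm and emits at about 474 nm, and mTurquoise is noted for low acid sensitivity.
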