Addgene plasmid #55544: mTurquoise-Clathrin-15
Purpose: Localization: Clathrin Vesicles, Excitation: 434, Emission: 474
Depositing lab: Michael Davidson. Depositing organization: Florida State University, Tallahassee.
Backbone
  Vector backbone: mTurquoise
  Backbone size w/o insert (bp): 4750
  Vector type: Mammalian Expression
  Selectable markers: Neomycin (select with G418)
Growth in bacteria
  Bacterial resistance: Kanamycin, 50 μg/mL
  Growth temperature: 37°C
  Growth strain: DH5alpha
  Copy number: High Copy
Gene/Insert
  Gene/Insert name: Clathrin (alt name: NM_001834.2)
  Species: H. sapiens (human)
  Entrez Gene: CLTB (a.k.a. LCB)
  Promoter: CMV
  Tag / fusion protein: mTurquoise (N terminal on backbone)
  Cloning method: Unknown
  Sequencing primers: 5′ CMV-F; 3′ SV40pA-R
Terms and licenses: Academic/Nonprofit Terms; Industry Terms
Depositor comments: . Excitation = 434; Emission = 474
How to cite: mTurquoise-Clathrin-15 was a gift from Michael Davidson (Addgene plasmid # 55544 ; http://n2t.net/addgene:55544 ; RRID:Addgene_55544)
