>Addgene plasmid #55544 | mTurquoise-Clathrin-15 | depositor partial sequence | sequence record 85951 | insert sequence
TAGCGCTACCGGTCGCCACCATGGTGAGCAAGGGCGAGGAGCTGTTCACCGGGGTGGTGCCCATCCTGGT
CGAGCTGGACGGCGACGTAAACGGCCACAAGTTCAGCGTGTCCGGCGAGGGCGAGGGCGATGCCACCTAC
GGCAAGCTGACCCTGAAGTTCATCTGCACCACCGGCAAGCTGCCCGTGCCCTGGCCCACCCTCGTGACCA
CCCTGTCCTGGGGCGTGCAGTGCTTCGCCCGCTACCCCGACCACATGAAGCAGCACGACTTCTTCAAGTC
CGCCATGCCCGAAGGCTACGTCCAGGAGCGCACCATCTTCTTCAAGGACGACGGCAACTACAAGACCCGC
GCCGAGGTGAAGTTCGAGGGCGACACCCTGGTGAACCGCATCGAGCTGAAGGGCATCGACTTCAAGGAGG
ACGGCAACATCCTGGGGCACAAGCTGGAGTACAACTACATCAGCGACAACGTCTATATCACCGCCGACAA
GCAGAAGAACGGCATCAAGGCCAACTTCAAGATCCGCCACAACATCGAGGACGGCGGCGTGCAGCTCGCC
GACCACTACCAGCAGAACACCCCCATCGGCGACGGCCCCGTGCTGCTGCCCGACAACCACTACCTGAGCA
CCCAGTCCAAGCTGAGCAAAGACCCCAACGAGAAGCGCGATCACATGGTCCTGCTGGAGTTCGTGACCGC
CGCCGGGATCACTCTCGGCATGGACGAGCTGTACAAGTCCGGACTCAGATCTCGAGCTCAAGCTTCGAAT
TCTGCAGTCGACATGGCTGATGACTTTGGCTTCTTCTCGTCGTCGGAGAGTGGTGCCCCGGAGGCGGCGG
AGGAGGACCCGGCGGCCGCCTTCCTGGCCCAGCAGGAGAGCGAGATTGCAGGCATAGAGAACGACGAGGG
CTTCGGGGCACCTGCCGGCAGCCATGCGGCCCCCGCACAGCCGGGCCCCACGAGTGGGGCTGGTTCTGAG
GACATGGGGACCACAGTCAATGGAGATGTGTTTCAGGAGGCCAACGGTCCTGCTGATGGCTACGCAGCCA
TTGCCCAGGCTGACAGGCTGACCCAGGAGCCTGAGAGCATCCGCAAGTGGCGAGAGGAGCAGAGGAAACG
GCTGCAAGAGCTGGATGCTGCATCTAAGGTCACGGAACAGGAATGGCGGGAGAAGGCCAAGAAGGACCTG
GAGGAGTGGAACCAGCGCCAGAGTGAACAAGTAGAGAAGAACAAGATCAACAACCGGGCATCCGAGGAGG
CTTTCGTGAAGGAATCCAAGGAGGAGACCCCAGGCACAGAGTGGGAGAAGGTGGCCCAGCTATGTGACTT
CAACCCCAAGAGCAGCAAGCAGTGCAAAGATGTGTCCCGCCTGCGCTCGGTGCTCATGTCCCTGAAGCAG
ACGCCACTGTCCCGCTAGGGATCCACCGGATCTAGATAACTGATCATA
