>Addgene plasmid #55544 | mTurquoise-Clathrin-15 | addgene partial sequence | sequence record 147091 | EGFP-C 5'-CATGGTCCTGCTGGAGTTCGTG-3'
GACGAGCTGTACAAGTCCGGACTCAGATCTCGAGCTCAAGCTTCGAATTCTGCAGTCGACATGGCTGATG
ACTTTGGCTTCTTCTCGTCGTCGGAGAGTGGTGCCCCGGAGGCGGCGGAGGAGGACCCGGCGGCCGCCTT
CCTGGCCCAGCAGGAGAGCGAGATTGCAGGCATAGAGAACGACGAGGGCTTCGGGGCACCTGCCGGCAGC
CATGCGGCCCCCGCACAGCCGGGCCCCACGAGTGGGGCTGGTTCTGAGGACATGGGGACCACAGTCAATG
GAGATGTGTTTCAGGAGGCCAACGGTCCTGCTGATGGCTACGCAGCCATTGCCCAGGCTGACAGGCTGAC
CCAGGAGCCTGAGAGCATCCGCAAGTGGCGAGAGGAGCAGAGGAAACGGCTGCAAGAGCTGGATGCTGCA
TCTAAGGTCACGGAACAGGAATGGCGGGAGAAGGCCAAGAAGGACCTGGAGGAGTGGAACCAGCGCCAGA
GTGAACAAGTAGAGAAGAACAAGATCAACAACCGGGCATCCGAGGAGGCTTTCGTGAAGGAATCCAAGGA
GGAGACCCCAGGCACAGAGTGGGAGAAGGTGGCCCAGCTATGTGACTTCAACCCCAAGAGCAGCAAGCAG
TGCAAAGATGTGTCCCGCCTGCGCTCGGTGCTCATGTCCCTGAAGCAGACGCCACTGTCCCGCTAGGGAT
CCACCGGATCTAGATAACTGATCATAATCAGCCATACCACATTTGTAGAGGTTTTACTTGCTTTAAA
